Addgene plasmid #63237: pFusX1-19
Purpose: Encodes RVD positions 1-3 in TALEN assembly
Depositing lab: Stephen Ekker. Depositing organization: Mayo Foundation for Medical Education and Research. Publication: FusX: A rapid one-step TALE assembly system for genome science. Ma AC, McNulty MS, Tanya PL, Jarryd CM, Martinez-Galvez G, Argue DP, Lee HB, Urban MD, Bullard CE, Blackburn PR, Man TK, Clark KJ, Ekker SC. Hum Gene Ther. 2016 Jun;27(6):451-63. doi: 10.1089/hum.2015.172 PubMed 26854857.
Backbone
  Vector backbone: FusX1
  Backbone size w/o insert (bp): 3013
  Vector type: TALEN
Growth in bacteria
  Bacterial resistance: Spectinomycin, 50 μg/mL
  Growth temperature: 37°C
  Growth strain: DH5alpha
  Copy number: High Copy
Gene/Insert
  Gene/Insert name: HD NI NN (alt name: X1_CAG)
  Species: Synthetic
  Mutation: none
  Cloning method: Restriction Enzyme; 5′ cloning site BsaI (destroyed during cloning); 3′ cloning site BsaI (destroyed during cloning)
  Sequencing primers: 5′ pCR8_F1; 3′ pCR8_R1
Terms and licenses: Academic/Nonprofit Terms; Industry Terms: Not Available to Industry
How to cite: pFusX1-19 was a gift from Stephen Ekker (Addgene plasmid # 63237 ; http://n2t.net/addgene:63237 ; RRID:Addgene_63237)
