[The description below was written by a language model from this plasmid's Addgene catalogue record.]
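Description:
pFusX1-19 is a library component plasmid from the FusX system, a one-step assembly platform for building TALE repeat arrays for TALENs and related genome-targeting proteins. It is built on the FusX1 backbone (about 3 kb without insert), is maintained at high copy in standard E. coli cloning strains, and is selected with spectinomycin. The record does not name the origin of replication and lists no promoters or other expression elements. This fits its role as a bacterial storage and donor plasmid rather than an expression vector.

The insert is a synthetic, preassembled trimer of TALE repeats carrying the repeat-variable diresidues HD, NI and NN, which occupy positions 1–3 of the final array. Under the standard TALE code, HD recognises cytosine, NI adenine and NN guanine, which matches the alternative name X1_CAG: this module specifies the first three bases, C-A-G, of a target site. The trimer was cloned using BsaI sites that were destroyed in the process, as is typical of Golden Gate-style cloning with type IIS enzymes, which cut outside their recognition sequence and allow seamless, ordered joining of fragments.

In use, the plasmid is chosen from the set of pFusX1 trimer plasmids according to the first three nucleotides of the desired target. It is then combined with modules covering later repeat positions and a receiver vector to produce a full-length TALE array in a single reaction. The record does not describe the sites used to release the trimer or the destination vectors.
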