>Addgene plasmid #63237 | pFusX1-19 | depositor partial sequence | sequence record 104992 | pFusX1_CAG
AGTCTTAAGCGTCTCCCCCTGAACCTGACCCCGGACCAAGTGGTGGCTATCGCCAGCCACGATGGCGGCA
AGCAAGCGCTCGAAACGGTGCAGCGGCTGTTGCCGGTGCTGTGCCAGGACCATGGCCTGACCCCGGACCA
AGTGGTGGCTATCGCCAGCAACATTGGCGGCAAGCAAGCGCTCGAAACGGTGCAGCGGCTGTTGCCGGTG
CTGTGCCAGGACCATGGCCTGACCCCGGACCAAGTGGTGGCTATCGCCAGCAACAATGGCGGCAAGCAAG
CGCTCGAAACGGTGCAGCGGCTGTTGCCGGTGCTGTGCCAGGACCATGGCCTGACGAGACGTC
