>Addgene plasmid #63237 | pFusX1-19 | depositor partial sequence | sequence record 104993 | FusX1
CGTCTCCCCCTGACCCCGGACCAAGTGGTGGCTATCGAGACCGGCGCCGCTACGGGCGCGTCCCATTCGC
CATTCAGGCTGCGCAACTGTTGGGAAGGGCGATCGGTGCGGGCTCTTCGCTATTACGCCAGCTGGCGAAA
GGGGGATGTGCTGCAAGGCGATTAAGTTGGGAACGCCAGGGTTTTCCCAGTCACGACGTTGTAAAACGAC
GGCCAGTGAGCGCGCGTAATCGACTCACTATAGGGCGAATTGGGTACCGGGCCCCCCCTCGAGGTCCTCC
AGCTTTTGTTCCCTTTAGTGAGGGTTAATTGCGCGCTTGGCGTAATCATGGTCATAGCTGTTTCCTGTGT
GAAATTGTTATCCGCTCACAATTCCACACAACATACGAGCCGGAAGCATAAAGTGTAAAGCCTGGGGTGC
CTAATGAGTGAGCTAACTCACATTAATTGCGTTGCGCTCACTGCCCGCTTTCCACCGGTGGTCTCTGGCG
GCAAGCAAGCGCTCGAAACGGTGCAGCGGCTGTTGCCGGTGCTGTGCCAGGACCATGGCCTGACGAGACG
TCTAGACCAGCCAGGACAGAAATGCCTCGACTTCGCTGCTACCCAAGGTTGCCGGGTGACGCACACCGTG
GAAACGGATGAAGGCACGAACCCAGTGGACATAAGCCTGTTCGGTTCGTAAGCTGTAATGCAAGTAGCGT
ATGCGCTCACGCAACTGGTCCAGAACCTTGACCGAACGCAGCGGTGGTAACGGCGCAGTGGCGGTTTTCA
TGGCTTGTTATGACTGTTTTTTTGGGGTACAGTCTATGCCTCGGGCATCCAAGCAGCAAGCGCGTTACGC
CGTGGGTCGATGTTTGATGTTATGGAGCAGCAACGATGTTACGCAGCAGGGCAGTCGCCCTAAAACAAAG
TTAAACATTATGAGGGAAGCGGTGATCGCCGAAGTATCGACTCAACTATCAGAGGTAGTTGGCGTCATCG
AGCGCCATCTCGAACCGACGTTGCTGGCCGTACATTTGTACGGCTCCGCAGTGGATGGCGGCCTGAAGCC
ACACAGTGATATTGATTTGCTGGTTACGGTGACCGTAAGGCTTGATGAAACAACGCGGCGAGCTTTGATC
AACGACCTTTTGGAAACTTCGGCTTCCCCTGGAGAGAGCGAGATTCTCCGCGCTGTAGAAGTCACCATTG
TTGTGCACGACGACATCATTCCGTGGCGTTATCCAGCTAAGCGCGAACTGCAATTTGGAGAATGGCAGCG
CAATGACATTCTTGCAGGTATCTTCGAGCCAGCCACGATCGACATTGATCTGGCTATCTTGCTGACAAAA
GCAAGAGAACATAGCGTTGCCTTGGTAGGTCCAGCGGCGGAGGAACTCTTTGATCCGGTTCCTGAACAGG
ATCTATTTGAGGCGCTAAATGAAACCTTAACGCTATGGAACTCGCCGCCCGACTGGGCTGGCGATGAGCG
AAATGTAGTGCTTACGTTGTCCCGCATTTGGTACAGCGCAGTAACCGGCAAAATCGCGCCGAAGGATGTC
GCTGCCGACTGGGCAATGGAGCGCCTGCCGGCCCAGTATCAGCCCGTCATACTTGAAGCTAGACAGGCTT
ATCTTGGACAAGAAGAAGATCGCTTGGCCTCGCGCGCAGATCAGTTGGAAGAATTTGTCCACTACGTGAA
AGGCGAGATCACCAAGGTAGTCGGCAAATAACCCTCGAGCCACCCATGACCAAAATCCCTTAACGTGAGT
TACGCGTCGTTCCACTGAGCGTCAGACCCCGTAGAAAAGATCAAAGGATCTTCTTGAGATCCTTTTTTTC
TGCGCGTAATCTGCTGCTTGCAAACAAAAAAACCACCGCTACCAGCGGTGGTTTGTTTGCCGGATCAAGA
GCTACCAACTCTTTTTCCGAAGGTAACTGGCTTCAGCAGAGCGCAGATACCAAATACTGTCCTTCTAGTG
TAGCCGTAGTTAGGCCACCACTTCAAGAACTCTGTAGCACCGCCTACATACCTCGCTCTGCTAATCCTGT
TACCAGTGGCTGCTGCCAGTGGCGATAAGTCGTGTCTTACCGGGTTGGACTCAAGACGATAGTTACCGGA
TAAGGCGCAGCGGTCGGGCTGAACGGGGGGTTCGTGCACACAGCCCAGCTTGGAGCGAACGACCTACACC
GAACTGAGATACCTACAGCGTGAGCATTGAGAAAGCGCCACGCTTCCCGAAGGGAGAAAGGCGGACAGGT
ATCCGGTAAGCGGCAGGGTCGGAACAGGAGAGCGCACGAGGGAGCTTCCAGGGGGAAACGCCTGGTATCT
TTATAGTCCTGTCGGGTTTCGCCACCTCTGACTTGAGCGTCGATTTTTGTGATGCTCGTCAGGGGGGCGG
AGCCTATGGAAAAACGCCAGCAACGCGGCCTTTTTACGGTTCCTGGCCTTTTGCTGGCCTTTTGCTCACA
TGTTCTTTCCTGCGTTATCCCCTGATTCTGTGGATAACCGTATTACCGCCTTTGAGTGAGCTGATACCGC
TCGCCGCAGCCGAACGACCGAGCGCAGCGAGTCAGTGAGCGAGGAAGCGGAAGAGCGCCCAATACGCAAA
CCGCCTCTCCCCGCGCGTTGGCCGATTCATTAATGCAGCTGGCACGACAGGTTTCCCGACTGGAAAGCGG
GCAGTGAGCGCAACGCAATTAATACGCGTACCGCTAGCCAGGAAGAGTTTGTAGAAACGCAAAAAGGCCA
TCCGTCAGGATGGCCTTCTGCTTAGTTTGATGCCTGGCAGTTTATGGCGGGCGTCCTGCCCGCCACCCTC
CGGGCCGTTGCTTCACAACGTTCAAATCCGCTCCCGGCGGATTTGTCCTACTCAGGAGAGCGTTCACCGA
CAAACAACAGATAAAACGAAAGGCCCAGTCTTCCGACTGAGCCTTTCGTTTTATTTGATGCCTGGCAGTT
CCCTACTCTCGCGTTAACGCTAGCATGGATGTTTTCCCAGTCACGACGTTGTAAAACGACGGCCAGTCTT
AAG
