>Addgene plasmid #63237 | pFusX1-19 | addgene partial sequence | sequence record 111145 | pCR8_R1 5'-cgaaccgaacaggcttatgt-3'
CGTCACCCGGCAACCTTGGGTAGCAGCGAAGTCGAGGCATTTCTGTCCTGGCTGGTCTAGACGTCTCGTC
AGGCCATGGTCCTGGCACAGCACCGGCAACAGCCGCTGCACCGTTTCGAGCGCTTGCTTGCCGCCATTGT
TGCTGGCGATAGCCACCACTTGGTCCGGGGTCAGGCCATGGTCCTGGCACAGCACCGGCAACAGCCGCTG
CACCGTTTCGAGCGCTTGCTTGCCGCCAATGTTGCTGGCGATAGCCACCACTTGGTCCGGGGTCAGGCCA
TGGTCCTGGCACAGCACCGGCAACAGCCGCTGCACCGTTTCGAGCGCTTGCTTGCCGCCATCGTGGCTGG
CGATAGCCACCACTTGGTCCGGGGTCAGGTTCAGGGGGAGACGCTTAAGACTGGCCGTCGTTTTACAACG
TCGTGACTGGGAAAACATCCATGCTAGCGTTAACGCGAGAGTAGGGAACTGCCAGGCATCAAATAAAACG
AAAGGCTCAGTCGGAAGACTGGGCCTTTCGTTTTATCTGTTGTTTGTCGGTGAACGCTCTCCTGAGTAGG
ACAAATCCGCCGGGAGCGGATTTGAACGTTGTGAAGCAACGGCCC
